>Addgene plasmid #27534 | pBS ZfHoxd3a | addgene partial sequence | sequence record 33935 | 27534 with T3
TGGCGGCCGCTCTAGAACTAGTGGATCCCCCGGGCTGCAGGAATTCGATTGAGGACTCGAGCTCAAGCTT
TTTTTTTTTTTTTTCTCTCCGAGTGTAGTTTTTATAAATTAGTTTAGCTAGTGAGGTAATACAAAAAGCG
ACCCTTCGCTTGAGCACACAGATGGGATCCTTACAGGTGCGTGAGTCTGGGCGCATCCTGCAGCCTTCCC
TGAGACGCATGATGAGAGCTGAGGTCTGTGTATGTGGGGTGGGGGTCACACGGTCCGTGGTGGTGGTTAC
CCGGAATCTGAGCGGCACAGCTGTAGTCCACACTAGCGGATGAGGGATGGGGAAGATGACCGAGGTTGAA
CATGGGGCCGGAGGCTGGCATTGAATCAACGAAGTTTCCCCCGACGTACACGGGGCTACTTTGTAAATTA
GCATTAGCAAAGCTACCGTTCCCCTGCATGCTGTGGTGGTCGTACTCTGTTCCCGGGTACCTTTTCTGCT
GCGGTATGCAGCCGCCCAATGGCGCCGTGTATGCCGCCAAGCCGTATATATTCTGCTGCGGCTTGGCGAA
TGACGGAGGCGACGGCGCGTCGTAGCTGAGGCTGTTTACGTTCGGAAGCTGACCAGAATATCCAATGTGA
TTCGAGCCACTTAACGGCGGGCTCCTGTCCGGAGAGTGTCCTAAGGGAGAGTGCATTATGCCTTTAGATT
TCTGATCTTTTTTGTACTTCATCCTTCTGTTTTGAAACCAGATCTTTATTTGGCGCTCGGTGAGGTTGAG
CAGATTGGCCATCTCCACTCTTCTGGGGCAATCAAGCTTATCGATACCGTCGACCTCGAGGGGGGGCCCG
GTACCCAATTCGCCCTATAGTGAGTCGTATTACGCGCGCTCACTGGCCGTCGTTTTACAACGTCGTGACT
GGG
