[The description below was written by a language model from this plasmid's Addgene catalogue record.]
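Description:
pBS ZfHoxd3a is a bacterial cloning plasmid built on the pBluescript backbone (about 3 kb without insert) that carries a fragment of the zebrafish (Danio rerio) hoxd3a gene. It is maintained in E. coli as a high-copy plasmid under ampicillin selection. The record does not include a feature table, so the individual backbone elements are not itemised. pBluescript-type phagemids generally combine a pUC-derived origin, a beta-lactamase marker and a polylinker flanked by opposing T7 and T3 phage promoters. This is consistent with the T7 and T3 primers listed for sequencing the insert from its 5′ and 3′ ends respectively.

The insert is described as a "3' end clone" of hoxd3a, so it appears to represent the 3′ portion of the gene or transcript rather than a full-length coding sequence; its size and exact boundaries are not stated. It was introduced by restriction cloning, with AccI at the 5′ junction and a 3′ site recorded only tentatively as PstI. It is not known whether either site survived cloning. No eukaryotic promoter, tag or reporter is recorded, so this is not an expression construct. The depositor notes that the quality-control sequence has some mismatches with the NCBI reference sequence for the gene, which are not expected to affect plasmid function.

The associated publication examined hox gene expression in the zebrafish hindbrain of wild-type embryos and valentino segmentation mutants. The likely use is therefore as a template for in vitro transcription of hoxd3a riboprobes for in situ hybridisation, although the record does not state this explicitly.
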