Addgene plasmid #27534: pBS ZfHoxd3a
Depositing lab: Victoria Prince. Depositing organization: University of Chicago. Publication: Zebrafish hox genes: expression in the hindbrain region of wild-type and mutants of the segmentation gene, valentino. Prince VE, Moens CB, Kimmel CB, Ho RK. Development. 1998 Feb . 125(3):393-406. PubMed 9425135.
Backbone
  Vector backbone: pBluescript
  Backbone size w/o insert (bp): 3000
  Vector type: Cloning vector
Growth in bacteria
  Bacterial resistance: Ampicillin, 100 μg/mL
  Growth temperature: 37°C
  Growth strain: DH5alpha
  Copy number: High Copy
Gene/Insert
  Gene/Insert name: Hoxd3a (alt name: 3' end clone)
  Species: D. rerio (zebrafish)
  Entrez Gene: hoxd3a (a.k.a. Z-56, hoxd3, im:7144208)
  Cloning method: Restriction Enzyme; 5′ cloning site AccI (unknown if destroyed); 3′ cloning site PstI? (unknown if destroyed)
  Sequencing primers: 5′ T7; 3′ T3
Terms and licenses: Academic/Nonprofit Terms; Industry Terms: Not Available to Industry
Depositor comments: Addgene's quality control sequence has some mismatches with NCBI's sequence for this gene; the mismatches should not affect plasmid function.
How to cite: pBS ZfHoxd3a was a gift from Victoria Prince (Addgene plasmid # 27534 ; http://n2t.net/addgene:27534 ; RRID:Addgene_27534)
